>Addgene plasmid #111022 | PF3D7_0624400-COMP-blac-flag-his | depositor full sequence | sequence record 208822 | PF3D7_0624400-COMP-blac-flag-his sequence 9424 bps
CTCGAGAAAGGCGTCTAACCAGTCACAGTCGCAAGGTAGGCTGAGCACCGTGGCGGGCGGCAGCGGGTGG
CGGTCGGGGTTGTTTCTGGCGGAGGTGCTGCTGATGATGTAATTAAAGTAGGCGGTCTTGAGACGGCGGA
TGGTCGAGGTGAGGTGTGGCAGGCTTGAGATCCAGCTGTTGGGGTGAGTACTCCCTCTCAAAAGCGGGCA
TTACTTCTGCGCTAAGATTGTCAGTTTCCAAAAACGAGGAGGATTTGATATTCACCTGGCCCGATCTGGC
CATACACTTGAGTGACAATGACATCCACTTTGCCTTTCTCTCCACAGGTGTCCACTCCCAGGTCCAAGTT
TGCCACCATGGAGTTTCAGACCCAGGTACTCATGTCCCTGCTGCTCTGCATGTCTGGTGCGGCCGCCGAT
GAGAGAAAGATCGGCGAGCAGTACGAGTACATCAACCTGCTGAGCGACAAAGAGTACCGGAACAAGCTGC
TGGCCCTGCGGAAGCGGACCTTCAACACCAAGAATACCAAGATCAACAACAATAATAACAATAACAACAT
TGCCAACAGCAACGGCAACAAAGTGAACGACATCTACAACAAGAAAAACTACGTGTTCTGCTTCTACGGC
GCCTGCGGCTACGACAAGCGGAACGTGCTGGAAAAGATCTTCCACATCACCCTGGAAAAGGACCAGCTGA
TCAACCTGGGCTACAACCAGCGGCTGGGCATTTGGTTCGGCAAGGACAAGGACGAGAACCTGAACATGAT
CCTGGACATCGACCTGCTCGAAAACAAAGAGTTCATCGAGAAGAACAACGAGGCCATCTACAATTACGAG
AAGCTGATCGAGACAATCCTCAAGACCACCAACACCATCATCATCCCTCTGCTGTACGAGGACATCCAGT
GCGTGACCCACGTGCTGAACAAGAACAACAAGATCACCGACGGGAAGAACAAGGAGTACAACAATCTGAA
GTACAAGCTGCCTATCAAGATCGAGCTGTTCCTGAACGAGCTGAACCGGAAGATCGAGGAAGAGAAGAAA
AAGAACGAGAACGACTACTCCAACGGGAAGGACATCCTCGACAAAAAAAAGAACAATGTGTACTTCATCT
TCCTCAACAACGAGAAAGAGAACAAGCGCAACTACGCCTACAACAACAACTTCATCCAGGAAATCAAGCT
GCGGTACAACAACCTCAACTTCTACTTCATGAACGAAAAAGAGATCAACCTCGCCCTGCTGAAGTCCAAC
AATATCGCCGAGTGCATCATCCTGATGGACAACATCGAGCACGCCCTGAAGGACATGAGCACCTTCAAGA
ACTTCGCCGACTTCAACAAGGCCTGCGTGTACAATACCTACGTGATCGAAGAGAGCTACATCAAGACCCT
GAACTACTTCGACAAGTACTTCTACACCTACGAGAAGAATATCGCCATGGGCAAGATCATTAACAAGTAC
AACATCCTGAGCAACGAACTGATCAAGAACAGCCTGCTGCTGTTCAATCTGCTGACCCTGGAACAGAGCG
GCACCAAGTTCAAGCAGATCATCTTCGAGAAGCTCAAGAATCGGTTCCAGATGAGCATCCGGCGGCAGAT
CCTGAAGCAGCTCCTGCTGCTCGAGAAAAAGTATATCGAGAAGGGCAAGCACATCATTCTGAACAAGTAC
TATATCAAGAATGACAAAGAGCTGATTAACAACGAGCACAACCAGCTGCACATCCTGAAGAAAACCCTGA
ACAGCCAGATCAAGCAGGATATCCAGACCCTGATCCACAAGCAGTTCTACAACGAGCCCCACTTTAACAA
CGCCATCAACCAGTTCATCTACCAGCTCGAGGACAAGCTGGACCACACCCTCAACAATTACTATGAGCTG
AACAAAGCCCCTTTCAAGAAGATTTTTGAAAAGAAAAAAAACTACCAGATGAACCAGAAAAAGAAGAAGA
AGTATATCTTCCCCAGCATCAACATGAACCTGGCCCTGACCAGCCTGATCCGGAAGTCCGGCCTGGGCAA
CCTGCAGAGCTACTTCGTGTACGACCTGGGCTTCCTGACCTTCGTGTTCGGCCTGCTGAACGACCGGGAC
ACCCCTGAGGTGCAGCAGCAGGGCGCCCACGTGCCATTCTTCAAGTTCCAGCCCAAGATTAACCTGAAGC
TGAACTTCAAAGGCGCGCCGTCGACCTCCATCACGGCCTATAAGAGTGAGGGGGAGTCAGCGGAGTTCTC
CTTCCCACTCAACCTTGGAGAGGAAAGCCTGCAGGGAGAGTTGAGATGGAAGGCAGAGAAGGCTCCTTCT
TCCCAGTCCTGGATCACCTTCTCCCTAAAGAACCAAAAGGTGTCTGTGCAGAAGTCTACTAGCAACCCCA
AGTTCCAGCTGTCCGAAACGCTCCCACTCACCCTTCAGATACCCCAGGTCTCCCTTCAGTTTGCTGGTTC
TGGCAACCTGACCCTGACTCTGGACAGAGGGATACTGTATCAGGAAGTGAACCTGGTGGTGATGAAAGTG
ACTCAGCCCGACAGCAACACTTTGACCTGTGAGGTGATGGGACCCACCTCACCCAAGATGAGACTGATCT
TGAAGCAGGAGAATCAGGAGGCCAGGGTCTCCAGGCAGGAGAAAGTGATTCAAGTGCAGGCCCCTGAAGC
AGGGGTGTGGCAATGTCTACTGAGTGAAGGTGAAGAGGTCAAGATGGACTCCAAGATCCAGGTTTTATCC
AAAGGGTTGAATTCCGGCGGCGGCTCCGGAGGCGGTACCGGTGGCGGCGACCTAGCCCCACAGATGCTTC
GAGAACTCCAGGAGACTAATGCGGCGCTGCAAGACGTGAGAGAGCTCTTGCGACAGCAGGTCAAGGAGAT
CACCTTCCTGAAGAATACGGTGATGGAATGTGACGCCTGCGGTCTAGACAGAAACCTGCCTCCACTAGCA
CCTCTGGGCCCACACCCAGAAACGCTGGTGAAAGTAAAAGATGCTGAAGATCAGTTGGGTGCACGAGTGG
GTTACATCGAACTGGATCTCAACAGCGGTAAGATCCTTGAGAGTTTTCGCCCCGAAGAACGTTTTCCAAT
GATGAGCACTTTTAAAGTTCTGCTATGTGGCGCGGTATTATCCCGTATTGACGCCGGGCAAGAGCAACTC
GGTCGCCGCATACACTATTCTCAGAATGACTTGGTTGAGTACTCACCAGTCACAGAAAAGCATCTTACGG
ATGGCATGACAGTAAGAGAATTATGCAGTGCTGCCATAACCATGAGTGATAACACTGCGGCCAACTTACT
TCTGACAACGATCGGAGGACCGAAGGAGCTAACCGCTTTTTTGCACAACATGGGGGATCATGTAACTCGC
CTTGATCGTTGGGAACCGGAGCTGAATGAAGCCATACCAAACGACGAGCGTGACACCACGATGCCTGTAG
CAATGGCAACAACGTTGCGCAAACTATTAACTGGCGAACTACTTACTCTAGCTTCCCGGCAACAATTAAT
AGACTGGATGGAGGCGGATAAAGTTGCAGGACCACTTCTGCGCTCGGCCCTTCCGGCTGGCTGGTTTATT
GCTGATAAATCTGGAGCCGGTGAGCGTGGGTCTCGCGGTATCATTGCAGCACTGGGGCCAGATGGTAAGC
CCTCCCGTATCGTAGTTATCTACACGACGGGGAGTCAGGCAACTATGGATGAACGAAATAGACAGATCGC
TGAGATAGGTGCCTCACTGATTAAGCATTGGGGCCCTGACTACAAAGACCATGACGGTGATTATAAAGAT
CATGACATCGATTACAAGGATGACGATGACAAGGGCCCTCACCACCACCATCACCACTAATTAATTAAGG
ATCCCCCGACCTCGACCTCTGGCTAATAAAGGAAATTTATTTTCATTGCAATAGTGTGTTGGAATTTTTT
GTGTCTCTCACTCGGAAGGACATATGGGAGGGCAAATCATTTGGTCGAGATCCCTCGGAGATCTCTAGCT
AGAGGATCGATCCCCGCCCCGGACGAACTAAACCTGACTACGACATCTCTGCCCCTTCTTCGCGGGGCAG
TGCATGTAATCCCTTCAGTTGGTTGGTACAACTTGCCAACTGGGCCCTGTTCCACATGTGACACGGGGGG
GGACCAAACACAAAGGGGTTCTCTGACTGTAGTTGACATCCTTATAAATGGATGTGCACATTTGCCAACA
CTGAGTGGCTTTCATCCTGGAGCAGACTTTGCAGTCTGTGGACTGCAACACAACATTGCCTTTATGTGTA
ACTCTTGGCTGAAGCTCTTACACCAATGCTGGGGGACATGTACCTCCCAGGGGCCCAGGAAGACTACGGG
AGGCTACACCAACGTCAATCAGAGGGGCCTGTGTAGCTACCGATAAGCGGACCCTCAAGAGGGCATTAGC
AATAGTGTTTATAAGGCCCCCTTGTTAACCCTAAACGGGTAGCATATGCTTCCCGGGTAGTAGTATATAC
TATCCAGACTAACCCTAATTCAATAGCATATGTTACCCAACGGGAAGCATATGCTATCGAATTAGGGTTA
GTAAAAGGGTCCTAAGGAACAGCGATATCTCCCACCCCATGAGCTGTCACGGTTTTATTTACATGGGGTC
AGGATTCCACGAGGGTAGTGAACCATTTTAGTCACAAGGGCAGTGGCTGAAGATCAAGGAGCGGGCAGTG
AACTCTCCTGAATCTTCGCCTGCTTCTTCATTCTCCTTCGTTTAGCTAATAGAATAACTGCTGAGTTGTG
AACAGTAAGGTGTATGTGAGGTGCTCGAAAACAAGGTTTCAGGTGACGCCCCCAGAATAAAATTTGGACG
GGGGGTTCAGTGGTGGCATTGTGCTATGACACCAATATAACCCTCACAAACCCCTTGGGCAATAAATACT
AGTGTAGGAATGAAACATTCTGAATATCTTTAACAATAGAAATCCATGGGGTGGGGACAAGCCGTAAAGA
CTGGATGTCCATCTCACACGAATTTATGGCTATGGGCAACACATAATCCTAGTGCAATATGATACTGGGG
TTATTAAGATGTGTCCCAGGCAGGGACCAAGACAGGTGAACCATGTTGTTACACTCTATTTGTAACAAGG
GGAAAGAGAGTGGACGCCGACAGCAGCGGACTCCACTGGTTGTCTCTAACACCCCCGAAAATTAAACGGG
GCTCCACGCCAATGGGGCCCATAAACAAAGACAAGTGGCCACTCTTTTTTTTGAAATTGTGGAGTGGGGG
CACGCGTCAGCCCCCACACGCCGCCCTGCGGTTTTGGACTGTAAAATAAGGGTGTAATAACTTGGCTGAT
TGTAACCCCGCTAACCACTGCGGTCAAACCACTTGCCCACAAAACCACTAATGGCACCCCGGGGAATACC
TGCATAAGTAGGTGGGCGGGCCAAGATAGGGGCGCGATTGCTGCGATCTGGAGGACAAATTACACACACT
TGCGCCTGAGCGCCAAGCACAGGGTTGTTGGTCCTCATATTCACGAGGTCGCTGAGAGCACGGTGGGCTA
ATGTTGCCATGGGTAGCATATACTACCCAAATATCTGGATAGCATATGCTATCCTAATCTATATCTGGGT
AGCATAGGCTATCCTAATCTATATCTGGGTAGCATATGCTATCCTAATCTATATCTGGGTAGTATATGCT
ATCCTAATTTATATCTGGGTAGCATAGGCTATCCTAATCTATATCTGGGTAGCATATGCTATCCTAATCT
ATATCTGGGTAGTATATGCTATCCTAATCTGTATCCGGGTAGCATATGCTATCCTAATAGAGATTAGGGT
AGTATATGCTATCCTAATTTATATCTGGGTAGCATATACTACCCAAATATCTGGATAGCATATGCTATCC
TAATCTATATCTGGGTAGCATATGCTATCCTAATCTATATCTGGGTAGCATAGGCTATCCTAATCTATAT
CTGGGTAGCATATGCTATCCTAATCTATATCTGGGTAGTATATGCTATCCTAATTTATATCTGGGTAGCA
TAGGCTATCCTAATCTATATCTGGGTAGCATATGCTATCCTAATCTATATCTGGGTAGTATATGCTATCC
TAATCTGTATCCGGGTAGCATATGCTATCCTCATGATAAGCTGTCAAACATGAGAATTTTCTTGAAGACG
AAAGGGCCTCGTGATACGCCTATTTTTATAGGTTAATGTCATGATAATAATGGTTTCTTAGACGTCAGGT
GGCACTTTTCGGGGAAATGTGCGCGGAACCCCTATTTGTTTATTTTTCTAAATACATTCAAATATGTATC
CGCTCATGAGACAATAACCCTGATAAATGCTTCAATAATATTGAAAAAGGAAGAGTATGAGTATTCAACA
TTTCCGTGTCGCCCTTATTCCCTTTTTTGCGGCATTTTGCCTTCCTGTTTTTGCTCACCCAGAAACGCTG
GTGAAAGTAAAAGATGCTGAAGATCAGTTGGGTGCACGAGTGGGTTACATCGAACTGGATCTCAACAGCG
GTAAGATCCTTGAGAGTTTTCGCCCCGAAGAACGTTTTCCAATGATGAGCACTTTTAAAGTTCTGCTATG
TGGCGCGGTATTATCCCGTGTTGACGCCGGGCAAGAGCAACTCGGTCGCCGCATACACTATTCTCAGAAT
GACTTGGTTGAGTACTCACCAGTCACAGAAAAGCATCTTACGGATGGCATGACAGTAAGAGAATTATGCA
GTGCTGCCATAACCATGAGTGATAACACTGCGGCCAACTTACTTCTGACAACGATCGGAGGACCGAAGGA
GCTAACCGCTTTTTTGCACAACATGGGGGATCATGTAACTCGCCTTGATCGTTGGGAACCGGAGCTGAAT
GAAGCCATACCAAACGACGAGCGTGACACCACGATGCCTGCAGCAATGGCAACAACGTTGCGCAAACTAT
TAACTGGCGAACTACTTACTCTAGCTTCCCGGCAACAATTAATAGACTGGATGGAGGCGGATAAAGTTGC
AGGACCACTTCTGCGCTCGGCCCTTCCGGCTGGCTGGTTTATTGCTGATAAATCTGGAGCCGGTGAGCGT
GGGTCTCGCGGTATCATTGCAGCACTGGGGCCAGATGGTAAGCCCTCCCGTATCGTAGTTATCTACACGA
CGGGGAGTCAGGCAACTATGGATGAACGAAATAGACAGATCGCTGAGATAGGTGCCTCACTGATTAAGCA
TTGGTAACTGTCAGACCAAGTTTACTCATATATACTTTAGATTGATTTAAAACTTCATTTTTAATTTAAA
AGGATCTAGGTGAAGATCCTTTTTGATAATCTCATGACCAAAATCCCTTAACGTGAGTTTTCGTTCCACT
GAGCGTCAGACCCCGTAGAAAAGATCAAAGGATCTTCTTGAGATCCTTTTTTTCTGCGCGTAATCTGCTG
CTTGCAAACAAAAAAACCACCGCTACCAGCGGTGGTTTGTTTGCCGGATCAAGAGCTACCAACTCTTTTT
CCGAAGGTAACTGGCTTCAGCAGAGCGCAGATACCAAATACTGTTCTTCTAGTGTAGCCGTAGTTAGGCC
ACCACTTCAAGAACTCTGTAGCACCGCCTACATACCTCGCTCTGCTAATCCTGTTACCAGTGGCTGCTGC
CAGTGGCGATAAGTCGTGTCTTACCGGGTTGGACTCAAGACGATAGTTACCGGATAAGGCGCAGCGGTCG
GGCTGAACGGGGGGTTCGTGCACACAGCCCAGCTTGGAGCGAACGACCTACACCGAACTGAGATACCTAC
AGCGTGAGCTATGAGAAAGCGCCACGCTTCCCGAAGGGAGAAAGGCGGACAGGTATCCGGTAAGCGGCAG
GGTCGGAACAGGAGAGCGCACGAGGGAGCTTCCAGGGGGAAACGCCTGGTATCTTTATAGTCCTGTCGGG
TTTCGCCACCTCTGACTTGAGCGTCGATTTTTGTGATGCTCGTCAGGGGGGCGGAGCCTATGGAAAAACG
CCAGCAACGCGGCCTTTTTACGGTTCCTGGCCTTTTGCTGGCCTTTTGCTCACATGTTCTTTCCTGCGTT
ATCCCCTGATTCTGTGGATAACCGTATTACCGCCTTTGAGTGAGCTGATACCGCTCGCCGCAGCCGAACG
ACCGAGCGCAGCGAGTCAGTGAGCGAGGAAGCGGAAGAGCGCCCAATACGCAAACCGCCTCTCCCCGCGC
GTTGGCCGATTCATTAATGCAGCTGGCACGACAGGTTTCCCGACTGGAAAGCGGGCAGTGAGCGCAACGC
AATTAATGTGAGTTAGCTCACTCATTAGGCACCCCAGGCTTTACACTTTATGCTTCCGGCTCGTATGTTG
TGTGGAATTGTGAGCGGATAACAATTTCACACAGGAAACAGCTATGACCATGATTACGCCAAGCTCTAGC
TAGAGGTCGACCAATTCTCATGTTTGACAGCTTATCATCGCAGATCCGGGCAACGTTGTTGCCATTGCTG
CAGGCGCAGAACTGGTAGGTATGGAAGATCTATACATTGAATCAATATTGGCAATTAGCCATATTAGTCA
TTGGTTATATAGCATAAATCAATATTGGCTATTGGCCATTGCATACGTTGTATCTATATCATAATATGTA
CATTTATATTGGCTCATGTCCAATATGACCGCCATGTTGACATTGATTATTGACTAGTTATTAATAGTAA
TCAATTACGGGGTCATTAGTTCATAGCCCATATATGGAGTTCCGCGTTACATAACTTACGGTAAATGGCC
CGCCTGGCTGACCGCCCAACGACCCCCGCCCATTGACGTCAATAATGACGTATGTTCCCATAGTAACGCC
AATAGGGACTTTCCATTGACGTCAATGGGTGGAGTATTTACGGTAAACTGCCCACTTGGCAGTACATCAA
GTGTATCATATGCCAAGTCCGCCCCCTATTGACGTCAATGACGGTAAATGGCCCGCCTGGCATTATGCCC
AGTACATGACCTTACGGGACTTTCCTACTTGGCAGTACATCTACGTATTAGTCATCGCTATTACCATGGT
GATGCGGTTTTGGCAGTACACCAATGGGCGTGGATAGCGGTTTGACTCACGGGGATTTCCAAGTCTCCAC
CCCATTGACGTCAATGGGAGTTTGTTTTGGCACCAAAATCAACGGGACTTTCCAAAATGTCGTAATAACC
CCGCCCCGTTGACGCAAATGGGCGGTAGGCGTGTACGGTGGGAGGTCTATATAAGCAGAGCTCGTTTAGT
GAACCGTCAGATCCTCACTCTCTTCCGCATCGCTGTCTGCGAGGGCCAGCTGTTGGGCTCGCGGTTGAGG
ACAAACTCTTCGCGGTCTTTCCAGTACTCTTGGATCGGAAACCCGTCGGCCTCCGAACGGTACTCCGCCA
CCGAGGGACCTGAGCGAGTCCGCATCGACCGGATCGGAAAACCT
Features (pLannotate 1.2.2; 21 found; start..end, strand, type, name):
    184..273     +  intron         chimeric intron (fragment): chimera between introns from adenovirus and immunoglobulin heavy chain genes
    292..338     +  CDS            IgH signal sequence (fragment): signal sequence from the mouse immunoglobulin heavy chain variable region
   2161..2742    +  CDS            Cd4 (fragment): CD4_RAT - Experimental evidence at protein level: Swiss-Prot protein existence level 1. Integral membrane glycoprotein that plays an essential role in the immune response and serves multiple functions in responses against both external and internal offenses. In T-cells, functions primarily as a coreceptor for MHC class II molecule:peptide complex. The antigens presented by class II peptides are derived from extracellular proteins while class I peptides are derived from cytosolic proteins. Interacts simultaneously with the T-cell receptor (TCR) and the MHC class II presented by antigen presenti
   2779..2946    +  CDS            COMP (fragment): COMP_HUMAN - Experimental evidence at protein level: Swiss-Prot protein existence level 1. May play a role in the structural integrity of cartilage via its interaction with other extracellular matrix proteins such as the collagens and fibronectin. Can mediate the interaction of chondrocytes with the cartilage extracellular matrix through interaction with cell surface integrin receptors. Could play a role in the pathogenesis of osteoarthritis. Potent suppressor of apoptosis in both primary chondrocytes and transformed cells. Suppresses apoptosis by blocking the activation of caspase-3 and by in
   2954..3741    +  CDS            bla(M) (fragment): β-lactamase lacking the signal sequence; bla(M); allows cytosolic expression of β-lactamase
   3748..3813    +  CDS            3xFLAG: three tandem FLAG® epitope tags, followed by an enterokinase cleavage site
   3875..3930    +  polyA_signal   β-globin poly(A) signal: rabbit β-globin polyadenylation signal (Gil and Proudfoot, 1987)
   4444..6125    -  rep_origin     oriP (fragment): Epstein-Barr virus oriP replication origin (Yates et al., 2000)
   6252..6356    +  promoter       AmpR promoter: bla
   6357..7217    +  CDS            AmpR: β-lactamase; bla; confers resistance to ampicillin, carbenicillin, and related antibiotics
   7388..7976    +  rep_origin     ori: high-copy-number ColE1/pMB1/pBR322/pUC origin of replication
   8159..8251    +  CDS            lacI (fragment): lac repressor; lacI; The lac repressor binds to the lac operator to inhibit transcription in E. coli. This inhibition can be relieved by adding lactose or isopropyl-β-D-thiogalactopyranoside (IPTG).
   8264..8285    +  protein_bind   CAP binding site: CAP binding activates transcription in the presence of cAMP. E. coli catabolite activator protein
   8300..8330    +  promoter       lac promoter: promoter for the E. coli lac operon
   8338..8354    +  protein_bind   lac operator: The lac repressor binds to the lac operator to inhibit transcription in E. coli. This inhibition can be relieved by adding lactose or isopropyl-β-D-thiogalactopyranoside (IPTG). lac repressor encoded by lacI
   8424..8440    +  promoter       tet promoter (fragment): E. coli promoter for tetracycline efflux protein gene
   8450..8475    -  CDS            bla(M) (fragment): β-lactamase lacking the signal sequence; bla(M); allows cytosolic expression of β-lactamase
   8649..9028    +  enhancer       CMV enhancer: human cytomegalovirus immediate early enhancer
   9030..9229    +  promoter       CMV promoter: human cytomegalovirus (CMV) immediate early promoter
   9297..9335    +  misc_feature   Ad SA (fragment): adenovirus major late transcript splice acceptor (Friedrich and Soriano, 1991)
   9368..153     -  CDS            PTP (fragment) (across the origin): TERM_ADE02 - Experimental evidence at protein level: Swiss-Prot protein existence level 1. Protein covalently bound to the viral DNA that acts as a primer for viral genomic replication by DNA strand displacement. Assembles on the viral origin of replication in an initiation complex with viral polymerase, DBP, host NFIA and host POU2F1/OCT1. During initiation, the polymerase covalently couples the first dCTP with Ser- 580 of pTP. The terminal protein stimulates the template activity over 20 fold compared to protein-free templates. Neo-synthesized viral genomes are linked to two preterminal prot
