>Addgene plasmid #111022 | PF3D7_0624400-COMP-blac-flag-his | addgene full sequence | sequence record 224705 | Addgene NGS Result
CTCGAGAAAGGCGTCTAACCAGTCACAGTCGCAAGGTAGGCTGAGCACCGTGGCGGGCGGCAGCGGGTGG
CGGTCGGGGTTGTTTCTGGCGGAGGTGCTGCTGATGATGTAATTAAAGTAGGCGGTCTTGAGACGGCGGA
TGGTCGAGGTGAGGTGTGGCAGGCTTGAGATCCAGCTGTTGGGGTGAGTACTCCCTCTCAAAAGCGGGCA
TTACTTCTGCGCTAAGATTGTCAGTTTCCAAAAACGAGGAGGATTTGATATTCACCTGGCCCGATCTGGC
CATACACTTGAGTGACAATGACATCCACTTTGCCTTTCTCTCCACAGGTGTCCACTCCCAGGTCCAAGTT
TGCCACCATGGAGTTTCAGACCCAGGTACTCATGTCCCTGCTGCTCTGCATGTCTGGTGCGGCCGCCGAT
GAGAGAAAGATCGGCGAGCAGTACGAGTACATCAACCTGCTGAGCGACAAAGAGTACCGGAACAAGCTGC
TGGCCCTGCGGAAGCGGACCTTCAACACCAAGAATACCAAGATCAACAACAATAATAACAATAACAACAT
TGCCAACAGCAACGGCAACAAAGTGAACGACATCTACAACAAGAAAAACTACGTGTTCTGCTTCTACGGC
GCCTGCGGCTACGACAAGCGGAACGTGCTGGAAAAGATCTTCCACATCACCCTGGAAAAGGACCAGCTGA
TCAACCTGGGCTACAACCAGCGGCTGGGCATTTGGTTCGGCAAGGACAAGGACGAGAACCTGAACATGAT
CCTGGACATCGACCTGCTCGAAAACAAAGAGTTCATCGAGAAGAACAACGAGGCCATCTACAATTACGAG
AAGCTGATCGAGACAATCCTCAAGACCACCAACACCATCATCATCCCTCTGCTGTACGAGGACATCCAGT
GCGTGACCCACGTGCTGAACAAGAACAACAAGATCACCGACGGGAAGAACAAGGAGTACAACAATCTGAA
GTACAAGCTGCCTATCAAGATCGAGCTGTTCCTGAACGAGCTGAACCGGAAGATCGAGGAAGAGAAGAAA
AAGAACGAGAACGACTACTCCAACGGGAAGGACATCCTCGACAAAAAAAAGAACAATGTGTACTTCATCT
TCCTCAACAACGAGAAAGAGAACAAGCGCAACTACGCCTACAACAACAACTTCATCCAGGAAATCAAGCT
GCGGTACAACAACCTCAACTTCTACTTCATGAACGAAAAAGAGATCAACCTCGCCCTGCTGAAGTCCAAC
AATATCGCCGAGTGCATCATCCTGATGGACAACATCGAGCACGCCCTGAAGGACATGAGCACCTTCAAGA
ACTTCGCCGACTTCAACAAGGCCTGCGTGTACAATACCTACGTGATCGAAGAGAGCTACATCAAGACCCT
GAACTACTTCGACAAGTACTTCTACACCTACGAGAAGAATATCGCCATGGGCAAGATCATTAACAAGTAC
AACATCCTGAGCAACGAACTGATCAAGAACAGCCTGCTGCTGTTCAATCTGCTGACCCTGGAACAGAGCG
GCACCAAGTTCAAGCAGATCATCTTCGAGAAGCTCAAGAATCGGTTCCAGATGAGCATCCGGCGGCAGAT
CCTGAAGCAGCTCCTGCTGCTCGAGAAAAAGTATATCGAGAAGGGCAAGCACATCATTCTGAACAAGTAC
TATATCAAGAATGACAAAGAGCTGATTAACAACGAGCACAACCAGCTGCACATCCTGAAGAAAACCCTGA
ACAGCCAGATCAAGCAGGATATCCAGACCCTGATCCACAAGCAGTTCTACAACGAGCCCCACTTTAACAA
CGCCATCAACCAGTTCATCTACCAGCTCGAGGACAAGCTGGACCACACCCTCAACAATTACTATGAGCTG
AACAAAGCCCCTTTCAAGAAGATTTTTGAAAAGAAAAAAAACTACCAGATGAACCAGAAAAAGAAGAAGA
AGTATATCTTCCCCAGCATCAACATGAACCTGGCCCTGACCAGCCTGATCCGGAAGTCCGGCCTGGGCAA
CCTGCAGAGCTACTTCGTGTACGACCTGGGCTTCCTGACCTTCGTGTTCGGCCTGCTGAACGACCGGGAC
ACCCCTGAGGTGCAGCAGCAGGGCGCCCACGTGCCATTCTTCAAGTTCCAGCCCAAGATTAACCTGAAGC
TGAACTTCAAAGGCGCGCCGTCGACCTCCATCACGGCCTATAAGAGTGAGGGGGAGTCAGCGGAGTTCTC
CTTCCCACTCAACCTTGGAGAGGAAAGCCTGCAGGGAGAGTTGAGATGGAAGGCAGAGAAGGCTCCTTCT
TCCCAGTCCTGGATCACCTTCTCCCTAAAGAACCAAAAGGTGTCTGTGCAGAAGTCTACTAGCAACCCCA
AGTTCCAGCTGTCCGAAACGCTCCCACTCACCCTTCAGATACCCCAGGTCTCCCTTCAGTTTGCTGGTTC
TGGCAACCTGACCCTGACTCTGGACAGAGGGATACTGTATCAGGAAGTGAACCTGGTGGTGATGAAAGTG
ACTCAGCCCGACAGCAACACTTTGACCTGTGAGGTGATGGGACCCACCTCACCCAAGATGAGACTGATCT
TGAAGCAGGAGAATCAGGAGGCCAGGGTCTCCAGGCAGGAGAAAGTGATTCAAGTGCAGGCCCCTGAAGC
AGGGGTGTGGCAATGTCTACTGAGTGAAGGTGAAGAGGTCAAGATGGACTCCAAGATCCAGGTTTTATCC
AAAGGGTTGAATTCCGGCGGCGGCTCCGGAGGCGGTACCGGTGGCGGCGACCTAGCCCCACAGATGCTTC
GAGAACTCCAGGAGACTAATGCGGCGCTGCAAGACGTGAGAGAGCTCTTGCGACAGCAGGTCAAGGAGAT
CACCTTCCTGAAGAATACGGTGATGGAATGTGACGCCTGCGGTCTAGACAGAAACCTGCCTCCACTAGCA
CCTCTGGGCCCACACCCAGAAACGCTGGTGAAAGTAAAAGATGCTGAAGATCAGTTGGGTGCACGAGTGG
GTTACATCGAACTGGATCTCAACAGCGGTAAGATCCTTGAGAGTTTTCGCCCCGAAGAACGTTTTCCAAT
GATGAGCACTTTTAAAGTTCTGCTATGTGGCGCGGTATTATCCCGTATTGACGCCGGGCAAGAGCAACTC
GGTCGCCGCATACACTATTCTCAGAATGACTTGGTTGAGTACTCACCAGTCACAGAAAAGCATCTTACGG
ATGGCATGACAGTAAGAGAATTATGCAGTGCTGCCATAACCATGAGTGATAACACTGCGGCCAACTTACT
TCTGACAACGATCGGAGGACCGAAGGAGCTAACCGCTTTTTTGCACAACATGGGGGATCATGTAACTCGC
CTTGATCGTTGGGAACCGGAGCTGAATGAAGCCATACCAAACGACGAGCGTGACACCACGATGCCTGTAG
CAATGGCAACAACGTTGCGCAAACTATTAACTGGCGAACTACTTACTCTAGCTTCCCGGCAACAATTAAT
AGACTGGATGGAGGCGGATAAAGTTGCAGGACCACTTCTGCGCTCGGCCCTTCCGGCTGGCTGGTTTATT
GCTGATAAATCTGGAGCCGGTGAGCGTGGGTCTCGCGGTATCATTGCAGCACTGGGGCCAGATGGTAAGC
CCTCCCGTATCGTAGTTATCTACACGACGGGGAGTCAGGCAACTATGGATGAACGAAATAGACAGATCGC
TGAGATAGGTGCCTCACTGATTAAGCATTGGGGCCCTGACTACAAAGACCATGACGGTGATTATAAAGAT
CATGACATCGATTACAAGGATGACGATGACAAGGGCCCTCACCACCACCATCACCACTAATAATAAGGAT
CCCCCGACCTCGACCTCTGGCTAATAAAGGAAATTTATTTTCATTGCAATAGTGTGTTGGAATTTTTTGT
GTCTCTCACTCGGAAGGACATATGGGAGGGCAAATCATTTGGTCGAGATCCCTCGGAGATCTCTAGCTAG
AGGATCGATCCCCGCCCCGGACGAACTAAACCTGACTACGACATCTCTGCCCCTTCTTCGCGGGGCAGTG
CATGTAATCCCTTCAGTTGGTTGGTACAACTTGCCAACTGGGCCCTGTTCCACATGTGACACGGGGGGGG
ACCAAACACAAAGGGGTTCTCTGACTGTAGTTGACATCCTTATAAATGGATGTGCACATTTGCCAACACT
GAGTGGCTTTCATCCTGGAGCAGACTTTGCAGTCTGTGGACTGCAACACAACATTGCCTTTATGTGTAAC
TCTTGGCTGAAGCTCTTACACCAATGCTGGGGGACATGTACCTCCCAGGGGCCCAGGAAGACTACGGGAG
GCTACACCAACGTCAATCAGAGGGGCCTGTGTAGCTACCGATAAGCGGACCCTCAAGAGGGCATTAGCAA
TAGTGTTTATAAGGCCCCCTTGTTAACCCTAAACGGGTAGCATATGCTTCCCGGGTAGTAGTATATACTA
TCCAGACTAACCCTAATTCAATAGCATATGTTACCCAACGGGAAGCATATGCTATCGAATTAGGGTTAGT
AAAAGGGTCCTAAGGAACAGCGATATCTCCCACCCCATGAGCTGTCACGGTTTTATTTACATGGGGTCAG
GATTCCACGAGGGTAGTGAACCATTTTAGTCACAAGGGCAGTGGCTGAAGATCAAGGAGCGGGCAGTGAA
CTCTCCTGAATCTTCGCCTGCTTCTTCATTCTCCTTCGTTTAGCTAATAGAATAACTGCTGAGTTGTGAA
CAGTAAGGTGTATGTGAGGTGCTCGAAAACAAGGTTTCAGGTGACGCCCCCAGAATAAAATTTGGACGGG
GGGTTCAGTGGTGGCATTGTGCTATGACACCAATATAACCCTCACAAACCCCTTGGGCAATAAATACTAG
TGTAGGAATGAAACATTCTGAATATCTTTAACAATAGAAATCCATGGGGTGGGGACAAGCCGTAAAGACT
GGATGTCCATCTCACACGAATTTATGGCTATGGGCAACACATAATCCTAGTGCAATATGATACTGGGGTT
ATTAAGATGTGTCCCAGGCAGGGACCAAGACAGGTGAACCATGTTGTTACACTCTATTTGTAACAAGGGG
AAAGAGAGTGGACGCCGACAGCAGCGGACTCCACTGGTTGTCTCTAACACCCCCGAAAATTAAACGGGGC
TCCACGCCAATGGGGCCCATAAACAAAGACAAGTGGCCACTCTTTTTTTTGAAATTGTGGAGTGGGGGCA
CGCGTCAGCCCCCACACGCCGCCCTGCGGTTTTGGACTGTAAAATAAGGGTGTAATAACTTGGCTGATTG
TAACCCCGCTAACCACTGCGGTCAAACCACTTGCCCACAAAACCACTAATGGCACCCCGGGGAATACCTG
CATAAGTAGGTGGGCGGGCCAAGATAGGGGCGCGATTGCTGCGATCTGGAGGACAAATTACACACACTTG
CGCCTGAGCGCCAAGCACAGGGTTGTTGGTCCTCATATTCACGAGGTCGCTGAGAGCACGGTGGGCTAAT
GTTGCCATGGGTAGCATATACTACCCAAATATCTGGATAGCATATGCTATCCTAATCTATATCTGGGTAG
CATAGGCTATCCTAATCTATATCTGGGTAGCATATGCTATCCTAATCTATATCTGGGTAGTATATGCTAT
CCTAATTTATATCTGGGTAGCATAGGCTATCCTAATCTATATCTGGGTAGCATATGCTATCCTAATCTAT
ATCTGGGTAGTATATGCTATCCTAATCTGTATCCGGGTAGCATATGCTATCCTAATAGAGATTAGGGTAG
TATATGCTATCCTAATTTATATCTGGGTAGCATATACTACCCAAATATCTGGATAGCATATGCTATCCTA
ATCTATATCTGGGTAGCATATGCTATCCTAATCTATATCTGGGTAGCATAGGCTATCCTAATCTATATCT
GGGTAGCATATGCTATCCTAATCTATATCTGGGTAGTATATGCTATCCTAATTTATATCTGGGTAGCATA
GGCTATCCTAATCTATATCTGGGTAGCATATGCTATCCTAATCTATATCTGGGTAGTATATGCTATCCTA
ATCTGTATCCGGGTAGCATATGCTATCCTCATGATAAGCTGTCAAACATGAGAATTTTCTTGAAGACGAA
AGGGCCTCGTGATACGCCTATTTTTATAGGTTAATGTCATGATAATAATGGTTTCTTAGACGTCAGGTGG
CACTTTTCGGGGAAATGTGCGCGGAACCCCTATTTGTTTATTTTTCTAAATACATTCAAATATGTATCCG
CTCATGAGACAATAACCCTGATAAATGCTTCAATAATATTGAAAAAGGAAGAGTATGAGTATTCAACATT
TCCGTGTCGCCCTTATTCCCTTTTTTGCGGCATTTTGCCTTCCTGTTTTTGCTCACCCAGAAACGCTGGT
GAAAGTAAAAGATGCTGAAGATCAGTTGGGTGCACGAGTGGGTTACATCGAACTGGATCTCAACAGCGGT
AAGATCCTTGAGAGTTTTCGCCCCGAAGAACGTTTTCCAATGATGAGCACTTTTAAAGTTCTGCTATGTG
GCGCGGTATTATCCCGTGTTGACGCCGGGCAAGAGCAACTCGGTCGCCGCATACACTATTCTCAGAATGA
CTTGGTTGAGTACTCACCAGTCACAGAAAAGCATCTTACGGATGGCATGACAGTAAGAGAATTATGCAGT
GCTGCCATAACCATGAGTGATAACACTGCGGCCAACTTACTTCTGACAACGATCGGAGGACCGAAGGAGC
TAACCGCTTTTTTGCACAACATGGGGGATCATGTAACTCGCCTTGATCGTTGGGAACCGGAGCTGAATGA
AGCCATACCAAACGACGAGCGTGACACCACGATGCCTGCAGCAATGGCAACAACGTTGCGCAAACTATTA
ACTGGCGAACTACTTACTCTAGCTTCCCGGCAACAATTAATAGACTGGATGGAGGCGGATAAAGTTGCAG
GACCACTTCTGCGCTCGGCCCTTCCGGCTGGCTGGTTTATTGCTGATAAATCTGGAGCCGGTGAGCGTGG
GTCTCGCGGTATCATTGCAGCACTGGGGCCAGATGGTAAGCCCTCCCGTATCGTAGTTATCTACACGACG
GGGAGTCAGGCAACTATGGATGAACGAAATAGACAGATCGCTGAGATAGGTGCCTCACTGATTAAGCATT
GGTAACTGTCAGACCAAGTTTACTCATATATACTTTAGATTGATTTAAAACTTCATTTTTAATTTAAAAG
GATCTAGGTGAAGATCCTTTTTGATAATCTCATGACCAAAATCCCTTAACGTGAGTTTTCGTTCCACTGA
GCGTCAGACCCCGTAGAAAAGATCAAAGGATCTTCTTGAGATCCTTTTTTTCTGCGCGTAATCTGCTGCT
TGCAAACAAAAAAACCACCGCTACCAGCGGTGGTTTGTTTGCCGGATCAAGAGCTACCAACTCTTTTTCC
GAAGGTAACTGGCTTCAGCAGAGCGCAGATACCAAATACTGTTCTTCTAGTGTAGCCGTAGTTAGGCCAC
CACTTCAAGAACTCTGTAGCACCGCCTACATACCTCGCTCTGCTAATCCTGTTACCAGTGGCTGCTGCCA
GTGGCGATAAGTCGTGTCTTACCGGGTTGGACTCAAGACGATAGTTACCGGATAAGGCGCAGCGGTCGGG
CTGAACGGGGGGTTCGTGCACACAGCCCAGCTTGGAGCGAACGACCTACACCGAACTGAGATACCTACAG
CGTGAGCTATGAGAAAGCGCCACGCTTCCCGAAGGGAGAAAGGCGGACAGGTATCCGGTAAGCGGCAGGG
TCGGAACAGGAGAGCGCACGAGGGAGCTTCCAGGGGGAAACGCCTGGTATCTTTATAGTCCTGTCGGGTT
TCGCCACCTCTGACTTGAGCGTCGATTTTTGTGATGCTCGTCAGGGGGGCGGAGCCTATGGAAAAACGCC
AGCAACGCGGCCTTTTTACGGTTCCTGGCCTTTTGCTGGCCTTTTGCTCACATGTTCTTTCCTGCGTTAT
CCCCTGATTCTGTGGATAACCGTATTACCGCCTTTGAGTGAGCTGATACCGCTCGCCGCAGCCGAACGAC
CGAGCGCAGCGAGTCAGTGAGCGAGGAAGCGGAAGAGCGCCCAATACGCAAACCGCCTCTCCCCGCGCGT
TGGCCGATTCATTAATGCAGCTGGCACGACAGGTTTCCCGACTGGAAAGCGGGCAGTGAGCGCAACGCAA
TTAATGTGAGTTAGCTCACTCATTAGGCACCCCAGGCTTTACACTTTATGCTTCCGGCTCGTATGTTGTG
TGGAATTGTGAGCGGATAACAATTTCACACAGGAAACAGCTATGACCATGATTACGCCAAGCTCTAGCTA
GAGGTCGACCAATTCTCATGTTTGACAGCTTATCATCGCAGATCCGGGCAACGTTGTTGCCATTGCTGCA
GGCGCAGAACTGGTAGGTATGGAAGATCTATACATTGAATCAATATTGGCAATTAGCCATATTAGTCATT
GGTTATATAGCATAAATCAATATTGGCTATTGGCCATTGCATACGTTGTATCTATATCATAATATGTACA
TTTATATTGGCTCATGTCCAATATGACCGCCATGTTGACATTGATTATTGACTAGTTATTAATAGTAATC
AATTACGGGGTCATTAGTTCATAGCCCATATATGGAGTTCCGCGTTACATAACTTACGGTAAATGGCCCG
CCTGGCTGACCGCCCAACGACCCCCGCCCATTGACGTCAATAATGACGTATGTTCCCATAGTAACGCCAA
TAGGGACTTTCCATTGACGTCAATGGGTGGAGTATTTACGGTAAACTGCCCACTTGGCAGTACATCAAGT
GTATCATATGCCAAGTCCGCCCCCTATTGACGTCAATGACGGTAAATGGCCCGCCTGGCATTATGCCCAG
TACATGACCTTACGGGACTTTCCTACTTGGCAGTACATCTACGTATTAGTCATCGCTATTACCATGGTGA
TGCGGTTTTGGCAGTACACCAATGGGCGTGGATAGCGGTTTGACTCACGGGGATTTCCAAGTCTCCACCC
CATTGACGTCAATGGGAGTTTGTTTTGGCACCAAAATCAACGGGACTTTCCAAAATGTCGTAATAACCCC
GCCCCGTTGACGCAAATGGGCGGTAGGCGTGTACGGTGGGAGGTCTATATAAGCAGAGCTCGTTTAGTGA
ACCGTCAGATCCTCACTCTCTTCCGCATCGCTGTCTGCGAGGGCCAGCTGTTGGGCTCGCGGTTGAGGAC
AAACTCTTCGCGGTCTTTCCAGTACTCTTGGATCGGAAACCCGTCGGCCTCCGAACGGTACTCCGCCACC
GAGGGACCTGAGCGAGTCCGCATCGACCGGATCGGAAAACCT
Features (pLannotate 1.2.2; 21 found; start..end, strand, type, name):
    184..273     +  intron         chimeric intron (fragment): chimera between introns from adenovirus and immunoglobulin heavy chain genes
    292..338     +  CDS            IgH signal sequence (fragment): signal sequence from the mouse immunoglobulin heavy chain variable region
   2161..2742    +  CDS            Cd4 (fragment): CD4_RAT - Experimental evidence at protein level: Swiss-Prot protein existence level 1. Integral membrane glycoprotein that plays an essential role in the immune response and serves multiple functions in responses against both external and internal offenses. In T-cells, functions primarily as a coreceptor for MHC class II molecule:peptide complex. The antigens presented by class II peptides are derived from extracellular proteins while class I peptides are derived from cytosolic proteins. Interacts simultaneously with the T-cell receptor (TCR) and the MHC class II presented by antigen presenti
   2779..2946    +  CDS            COMP (fragment): COMP_HUMAN - Experimental evidence at protein level: Swiss-Prot protein existence level 1. May play a role in the structural integrity of cartilage via its interaction with other extracellular matrix proteins such as the collagens and fibronectin. Can mediate the interaction of chondrocytes with the cartilage extracellular matrix through interaction with cell surface integrin receptors. Could play a role in the pathogenesis of osteoarthritis. Potent suppressor of apoptosis in both primary chondrocytes and transformed cells. Suppresses apoptosis by blocking the activation of caspase-3 and by in
   2954..3741    +  CDS            bla(M) (fragment): β-lactamase lacking the signal sequence; bla(M); allows cytosolic expression of β-lactamase
   3748..3813    +  CDS            3xFLAG: three tandem FLAG® epitope tags, followed by an enterokinase cleavage site
   3873..3928    +  polyA_signal   β-globin poly(A) signal: rabbit β-globin polyadenylation signal (Gil and Proudfoot, 1987)
   4442..6123    -  rep_origin     oriP (fragment): Epstein-Barr virus oriP replication origin (Yates et al., 2000)
   6250..6354    +  promoter       AmpR promoter: bla
   6355..7215    +  CDS            AmpR: β-lactamase; bla; confers resistance to ampicillin, carbenicillin, and related antibiotics
   7386..7974    +  rep_origin     ori: high-copy-number ColE1/pMB1/pBR322/pUC origin of replication
   8157..8249    +  CDS            lacI (fragment): lac repressor; lacI; The lac repressor binds to the lac operator to inhibit transcription in E. coli. This inhibition can be relieved by adding lactose or isopropyl-β-D-thiogalactopyranoside (IPTG).
   8262..8283    +  protein_bind   CAP binding site: CAP binding activates transcription in the presence of cAMP. E. coli catabolite activator protein
   8298..8328    +  promoter       lac promoter: promoter for the E. coli lac operon
   8336..8352    +  protein_bind   lac operator: The lac repressor binds to the lac operator to inhibit transcription in E. coli. This inhibition can be relieved by adding lactose or isopropyl-β-D-thiogalactopyranoside (IPTG). lac repressor encoded by lacI
   8422..8438    +  promoter       tet promoter (fragment): E. coli promoter for tetracycline efflux protein gene
   8448..8473    -  CDS            bla(M) (fragment): β-lactamase lacking the signal sequence; bla(M); allows cytosolic expression of β-lactamase
   8647..9026    +  enhancer       CMV enhancer: human cytomegalovirus immediate early enhancer
   9028..9227    +  promoter       CMV promoter: human cytomegalovirus (CMV) immediate early promoter
   9295..9333    +  misc_feature   Ad SA (fragment): adenovirus major late transcript splice acceptor (Friedrich and Soriano, 1991)
   9366..153     -  CDS            PTP (fragment) (across the origin): TERM_ADE02 - Experimental evidence at protein level: Swiss-Prot protein existence level 1. Protein covalently bound to the viral DNA that acts as a primer for viral genomic replication by DNA strand displacement. Assembles on the viral origin of replication in an initiation complex with viral polymerase, DBP, host NFIA and host POU2F1/OCT1. During initiation, the polymerase covalently couples the first dCTP with Ser- 580 of pTP. The terminal protein stimulates the template activity over 20 fold compared to protein-free templates. Neo-synthesized viral genomes are linked to two preterminal prot
