[The description below was written by a language model from this plasmid's Addgene catalogue record and pLannotate feature annotations shown in this document.]
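Description:
PF3D7_0624400-COMP-blac-flag-his is a mammalian expression plasmid built on the pTT3 backbone for secreted production of a recombinant Plasmodium falciparum protein ectodomain. It is propagated in E. coli through a high-copy ColE1/pUC-type origin with ampicillin selection (AmpR). It also carries an Epstein-Barr virus oriP fragment, which allows episomal maintenance in cells that supply EBNA1. Transcription is driven by the CMV immediate-early enhancer and promoter. This is followed by adenovirus-derived leader and splice sequences and a chimeric intron, part of which the annotation software labels as an adenoviral terminal protein fragment on the opposite strand. A rabbit β-globin polyadenylation signal terminates the transcript.

The 1,764 bp insert is a synthetic coding sequence for the full-length ectodomain of the conserved Plasmodium protein PF3D7_0624400, cloned between retained NotI and AscI sites. All potential N-linked glycosylation sequons (NXT/S) are mutated to NXA, so the mammalian host does not add glycans to the protein. A mouse immunoglobulin heavy-chain signal peptide at the N terminus directs secretion. Downstream, the ectodomain is fused in series to rat Cd4 domains 3 and 4, the coiled-coil region of cartilage oligomeric matrix protein (COMP), a signal-less β-lactamase, a 3xFLAG epitope and a 6xHis tag. The His tag is listed in the catalogue but not picked up in the feature tables. COMP pentamerises the fusion, raising its binding avidity, and β-lactamase provides an enzymatic readout. This arrangement suits use as a multivalent "prey" probe for detecting weak extracellular protein interactions, in keeping with the associated study screening sporozoite membrane protein interactions. The sequencing-derived and depositor sequence records give the same annotation and differ by only two nucleotides in length.
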