Addgene plasmid #111022: PF3D7_0624400-COMP-blac-flag-his
Purpose: Expresses pentamerised full-length protein ectodomain with no N-linked glycans in mammalian cells. Contains a C-terminal rat Cd4 d3+4 tag, COMP pentamerisation domain, flag- and 6xHis tags.
Depositing lab: Gavin Wright. Depositing organization: Wellcome Sanger Institute. Publication: Systematic Identification of Plasmodium Falciparum Sporozoite Membrane Protein Interactions Reveals an Essential Role for the p24 Complex in Host Infection. Knockel J, Dundas K, Yang ASP, Galaway F, Metcalf T, Gemert GV, Sauerwein RW, Rayner JC, Billker O, Wright GJ. Mol Cell Proteomics. 2021;20:100038. doi: 10.1074/mcp.RA120.002432. Epub 2021 Jan 27. PubMed 33515807.
Backbone
  Vector backbone: pTT3
  Backbone manufacturer: pTT3 was obtained from Yves Durocher, National Research Council of Canada-Biotechnology Research Institute
  Backbone size w/o insert (bp): 7661
  Vector type: Mammalian Expression
Growth in bacteria
  Bacterial resistance: Ampicillin, 100 μg/mL
  Growth temperature: 37°C
  Growth strain: DH5alpha
  Copy number: Unknown
Gene/Insert
  Gene/Insert name: conserved Plasmodium protein (alt name: PF3D7_0624400)
  Species: Synthetic
  Insert size (bp): 1764
  Mutation: All NXT/S sites mutated to NXA, where X is any amino acid except Proline
  Entrez Gene: PF3D7_0624400 (a.k.a. PF3D7_0624400, PFF1175c)
  Promoter: CMV
  Tag / fusion protein: Exogenous signal peptide of mouse origin (N terminal on insert); rat Cd4d3+4, beta-lactamase, triple FLAG tag, 6xHis tag (C terminal on insert)
  Cloning method: Restriction Enzyme; 5′ cloning site Not1 (not destroyed); 3′ cloning site Asc1 (not destroyed)
Terms and licenses: Academic/Nonprofit Terms; Industry Terms: Not Available to Industry
How to cite: PF3D7_0624400-COMP-blac-flag-his was a gift from Gavin Wright (Addgene plasmid # 111022 ; http://n2t.net/addgene:111022 ; RRID:Addgene_111022)
